>Addgene plasmid #100644 | YCe2982 HC_Kan_conn_B-E | depositor full sequence | sequence record 189563 | YCe2982 HC_Kan_conn_B-E  sequence 1871 bps
TGATTGCAGTCCAGTTACGCTGGAGTCTGAGGCTCGTCCTGAATGATATCAAGCTTGAATTCGTTTTTAA
CGCAGCCGTCTCCATGGACTAACTACGGTGAAAGAGACTTAGAAGGAGATTGAGAGATCCGTGAGACGAG
GCCGTTATGACGAATTCTCTAGATATCGCTCAATACTGACCATTTAAATCATACCTGACCTCCATAGCAG
AAAGTCAAAAGCCTCCGACCGGAGGCTTTTGACTTGATCGGCACGTAAGAGGTTCCAACTTTCACCATAA
TGAAATAAGATCACTACCGGGCGTATTTTTTGAGTTATCGAGATTTTCAGGAGCTAAGGAAGCTAAAATG
AGCCATATTCAACGGGAAACGTCTTGCTCGAGGCCGCGATTAAATTCCAACATGGATGCTGATTTATATG
GGTATAAATGGGCTCGCGATAATGTCGGGCAATCAGGTGCGACAATCTATCGATTGTATGGGAAGCCCGA
TGCGCCAGAGTTGTTTCTGAAACATGGCAAAGGTAGCGTTGCCAATGATGTTACAGATGAGATGGTCAGG
CTAAACTGGCTGACGGAATTTATGCCTCTTCCGACCATCAAGCATTTTATCCGTACTCCTGATGATGCAT
GGTTACTCACCACTGCGATCCCAGGGAAAACAGCATTCCAGGTATTAGAAGAATATCCTGATTCAGGTGA
AAATATTGTTGATGCGCTGGCAGTGTTCCTGCGCCGGTTGCATTCGATTCCTGTTTGTAATTGTCCTTTT
AACGGCGATCGCGTATTTCGTCTCGCTCAGGCGCAATCACGAATGAATAACGGTTTGGTTGGTGCGAGTG
ATTTTGATGACGAGCGTAATGGCTGGCCTGTTGAACAAGTCTGGAAAGAAATGCATAAGCTTTTGCCATT
CTCACCGGATTCAGTCGTCACTCATGGTGATTTCTCACTTGATAACCTTATTTTTGACGAGGGGAAATTA
ATAGGTTGTATTGATGTTGGACGAGTCGGAATCGCAGACCGATACCAGGATCTTGCCATCCTATGGAACT
GCCTCGGTGAGTTTTCTCCTTCATTACAGAAACGGCTTTTTCAAAAATATGGTATTGATAATCCTGATAT
GAATAAATTGCAGTTTCACTTGATGCTCGATGAGTTTTTCTAATGAGGGCCCAAATGTAATCACCTGGCT
CACCTTCGGGTGGGCCTTTCTGCGTTGCTGGCGTTTTTCCATAGGCTCCGCCCCCCTGACGAGCATCACA
AAAATCGATGCTCAAGTCAGAGGTGGCGAAACCCGACAGGACTATAAAGATACCAGGCGTTTCCCCCTGG
AAGCTCCCTCGTGCGCTCTCCTGTTCCGACCCTGCCGCTTACCGGATACCTGTCCGCCTTTCTCCCTTCG
GGAAGCGTGGCGCTTTCTCATAGCTCACGCTGTAGGTATCTCAGTTCGGTGTAGGTCGTTCGCTCCAAGC
TGGGCTGTGTGCACGAACCCCCCGTTCAGCCCGACCGCTGCGCCTTATCCGGTAACTATCGTCTTGAGTC
CAACCCGGTAAGACACGACTTATCGCCACTGGCAGCAGCCACTGGTAACAGGATTAGCAGAGCGAGGTAT
GTAGGCGGTGCTACAGAGTTCTTGAAGTGGTGGCCTAACTACGGCTACACTAGAAGAACAGTATTTGGTA
TCTGCGCTCTGCTGAAGCCAGTTACCTCGGAAAAAGAGTTGGTAGCTCTTGATCCGGCAAACAAACCACC
GCTGGTAGCGGTGGTTTTTTTGTTTGCAAGCAGCAGATTACGCGCAGAAAAAAAGGATCTCAAGAAGATC
CTTTGATTTTCTACCGAAGAAAGGCCCACCCGTGAAGGTGAGCCAGTGAGT
Features (pLannotate 1.2.2; 6 found; start..end, strand, type, name):
    213..244     +  terminator     tonB terminator: bidirectional E. coli tonB-P14 transcription terminator
    245..347     +  promoter       cat promoter: promoter of the E. coli cat gene encoding chloramphenicol acetyltransferase
    348..1163    +  CDS            KanR: aminoglycoside phosphotransferase; aph(3')-Ia; confers resistance to kanamycin in bacteria or G418 (Geneticin®) in eukaryotes
   1187..1214    +  terminator     T7Te terminator: phage T7 early transcription terminator
   1226..1813    -  rep_origin     ori: high-copy-number ColE1/pMB1/pBR322/pUC origin of replication
   1835..1864    -  terminator     T3Te terminator: phage T3 early transcription terminator
