>Addgene plasmid #100644 | YCe2982 HC_Kan_conn_B-E | addgene full sequence | sequence record 192757 | Addgene NGS Result
TGATTGCAGTCCAGTTACGCTGGAGTCTGAGGCTCGTCCTGAATGATATCAAGCTTGAATTCGTTTTTAA
CGCAGCCGTCTCCATGGACTAACTACGGTGAAAGAGACTTAGAAGGAGATTGAGAGATCCGTGAGACGAG
GCCGTTTATGACGAATTCTCTAGATATCGCTCAATACTGACCATTTAAATCATACCTGACCTCCATAGCA
GAAAGTCAAAAGCCTCCGACCGGAGGCTTTTGACTTGATCGGCACGTAAGAGGTTCCAACTTTCACCATA
ATGAAATAAGATCACTACCGGGCGTATTTTTTGAGTTATCGAGATTTTCAGGAGCTAAGGAAGCTAAAAT
GAGCCATATTCAACGGGAAACGTCTTGCTCGAGGCCGCGATTAAATTCCAACATGGATGCTGATTTATAT
GGGTATAAATGGGCTCGCGATAATGTCGGGCAATCAGGTGCGACAATCTATCGATTGTATGGGAAGCCCG
ATGCGCCAGAGTTGTTTCTGAAACATGGCAAAGGTAGCGTTGCCAATGATGTTACAGATGAGATGGTCAG
GCTAAACTGGCTGACGGAATTTATGCCTCTTCCGACCATCAAGCATTTTATCCGTACTCCTGATGATGCA
TGGTTACTCACCACTGCGATCCCAGGGAAAACAGCATTCCAGGTATTAGAAGAATATCCTGATTCAGGTG
AAAATATTGTTGATGCGCTGGCAGTGTTCCTGCGCCGGTTGCATTCGATTCCTGTTTGTAATTGTCCTTT
TAACGGCGATCGCGTATTTCGTCTCGCTCAGGCGCAATCACGAATGAATAACGGTTTGGTTGGTGCGAGT
GATTTTGATGACGAGCGTAATGGCTGGCCTGTTGAACAAGTCTGGAAAGAAATGCATAAGCTTTTGCCAT
TCTCACCGGATTCAGTCGTCACTCATGGTGATTTCTCACTTGATAACCTTATTTTTGACGAGGGGAAATT
AATAGGTTGTATTGATGTTGGACGAGTCGGAATCGCAGACCGATACCAGGATCTTGCCATCCTATGGAAC
TGCCTCGGTGAGTTTTCTCCTTCATTACAGAAACGGCTTTTTCAAAAATATGGTATTGATAATCCTGATA
TGAATAAATTGCAGTTTCACTTGATGCTCGATGAGTTTTTCTGAGGGCCCAAATGTAATCACCTGGCTCA
CCTTCGGGTGGGCCTTTCTGCGTTGCTGGCGTTTTTCCATAGGCTCCGCCCCCCTGACGAGCATCACAAA
AATCGATGCTCAAGTCAGAGGTGGCGAAACCCGACAGGACTATAAAGATACCAGGCGTTTCCCCCTGGAA
GCTCCCTCGTGCGCTCTCCTGTTCCGACCCTGCCGCTTACCGGATACCTGTCCGCCTTTCTCCCTTCGGG
AAGCGTGGCGCTTTCTCATAGCTCACGCTGTAGGTATCTCAGTTCGGTGTAGGTCGTTCGCTCCAAGCTG
GGCTGTGTGCACGAACCCCCCGTTCAGCCCGACCGCTGCGCCTTATCCGGTAACTATCGTCTTGAGTCCA
ACCCGGTAAGACACGACTTATCGCCACTGGCAGCAGCCACTGGTAACAGGATTAGCAGAGCGAGGTATGT
AGGCGGTGCTACAGAGTTCTTGAAGTGGTGGCCTAACTACGGCTACACTAGAAGAACAGTATTTGGTATC
TGCGCTCTGCTGAAGCCAGTTACCTCGGAAAAAGAGTTGGTAGCTCTTGATCCGGCAAACAAACCACCGC
TGGTAGCGGTGGTTTTTTTGTTTGCAAGCAGCAGATTACGCGCAGAAAAAAAGGATCTCAAGAAGATCCT
TTGATTTTCTACCGAAGAAAGGCCCACCCGTGAAGGTGAGCCAGTGAGT
Features (pLannotate 1.2.2; 6 found; start..end, strand, type, name):
    214..245     +  terminator     tonB terminator: bidirectional E. coli tonB-P14 transcription terminator
    246..348     +  promoter       cat promoter: promoter of the E. coli cat gene encoding chloramphenicol acetyltransferase
    349..1162    +  CDS            KanR (fragment): aminoglycoside phosphotransferase; aph(3')-Ia; confers resistance to kanamycin in bacteria or G418 (Geneticin®) in eukaryotes
   1185..1212    +  terminator     T7Te terminator: phage T7 early transcription terminator
   1224..1811    -  rep_origin     ori: high-copy-number ColE1/pMB1/pBR322/pUC origin of replication
   1833..1862    -  terminator     T3Te terminator: phage T3 early transcription terminator
