[The description below was written by a language model from this plasmid's Addgene catalogue record and pLannotate feature annotations shown in this document.]
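Description:
YCe2982 HC_Kan_conn_B-E is a small synthetic-biology part plasmid from the EMMA (Extensible Mammalian Modular Assembly) toolkit, built on the pSMART HC_Kan backbone and propagated in E. coli. At roughly 1.87 kb it is little more than the minimal backbone plus a short insert. Replication relies on a high-copy ColE1/pUC-type origin, and selection is by kanamycin through an aph(3')-Ia aminoglycoside phosphotransferase gene driven by the cat promoter. The backbone is insulated by transcription terminators (tonB, T7 early and T3 early), which flank the marker and origin. This arrangement limits read-through transcription into or out of the cloning region and helps keep cloned fragments stable.

The payload is the B-E assembly connector, a synthetic DNA element that the depositor describes as having no biological function of its own. It serves as a bridge in the EMMA assembly scheme, joining parts placed at positions 1 and 5 of the platform so that the intervening positions can be skipped when a design does not need them. This lets users build simpler mammalian expression vectors without filling every slot in the modular layout. The connector is not annotated in either feature table and presumably lies in the unannotated region of about 200 bp upstream of the tonB terminator. The cloning sites used to insert it are not recorded.

The two sequence records, one from the depositor and one from repository sequencing, differ by only two nucleotides in length and carry the same six features. In the repository read the kanamycin resistance gene is called as a fragment, whereas it is called as full-length KanR in the depositor sequence.
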