Addgene plasmid #100644: YCe2982 HC_Kan_conn_B-E
Purpose: EMMA toolkit Assembly connector B-E
Depositing lab: Yizhi Cai. Depositing organization: University of Edinburgh. Publication: EMMA: An Extensible Mammalian Modular Assembly Toolkit for the Rapid Design and Production of Diverse Expression Vectors. Martella A, Matjusaitis M, Auxillos J, Pollard SM, Cai Y. ACS Synth Biol. 2017 Apr 24. doi: 10.1021/acssynbio.7b00016. PubMed 28418644.
Backbone
  Vector backbone: pSMART HC_Kan
  Vector type: Synthetic Biology
Growth in bacteria
  Bacterial resistance: Kanamycin, 50 μg/mL
  Growth temperature: 37°C
  Growth strain: DH5alpha
  Copy number: High Copy
Gene/Insert
  Gene/Insert name: EMMA toolkit Assembly connector B-E
  Species: Synthetic
  Cloning method: Restriction Enzyme; 5′ cloning site Unknown (unknown if destroyed); 3′ cloning site Unknown (unknown if destroyed)
Terms and licenses: Academic/Nonprofit Terms; Industry Terms: Not Available to Industry
Depositor comments: DNA element with no function. It is used as a bridge to connect parts placed in position 1 and 5 of EMMA platform.
How to cite: YCe2982 HC_Kan_conn_B-E was a gift from Yizhi Cai (Addgene plasmid # 100644 ; http://n2t.net/addgene:100644 ; RRID:Addgene_100644)
